>Addgene plasmid #79213 | pAB088c | depositor full sequence | sequence record 148334 | Full Sequence
TCAGATCCTTCCGTATTTAGCCAGTATGTTCTCTAGTGTGGTTCGTTGTTTTTGCGTGAGCCATGAGAAC
GAACCATTGAGATCATGCTTACTTTGCATGTCACTCAAAAATTTTGCCTCAAAACTGGTGAGCTGAATTT
TTGCAGTTAAAGCATCGTGTAGTGTTTTTCTTAGTCCGTTACGTAGGTAGGAATCTGATGTAATGGTTGT
TGGTATTTTGTCACCATTCATTTTTATCTGGTTGTTCTCAAGTTCGGTTACGAGATCCATTTGTCTATCT
AGTTCAACTTGGAAAATCAACGTATCAGTCGGGCGGCCTCGCTTATCAACCACCAATTTCATATTGCTGT
AAGTGTTTAAATCTTTACTTATTGGTTTCAAAACCCATTGGTTAAGCCTTTTAAACTCATGGTAGTTATT
TTCAAGCATTAACATGAACTTAAATTCATCAAGGCTAATCTCTATATTTGCCTTGTGAGTTTTCTTTTGT
GTTAGTTCTTTTAATAACCACTCATAAATCCTCATAGAGTATTTGTTTTCAAAAGACTTAACATGTTCCA
GATTATATTTTATGAATTTTTTTAACTGGAAAAGATAAGGCAATATCTCTTCACTAAAAACTAATTCTAA
TTTTTCGCTTGAGAACTTGGCATAGTTTGTCCACTGGAAAATCTCAAAGCCTTTAACCAAAGGATTCCTG
ATTTCCACAGTTCTCGTCATCAGCTCTCTGGTTGCTTTAGCTAATACACCATAAGCATTTTCCCTACTGA
TGTTCATCATCTGAGCGTATTGGTTATAAGTGAACGATACCGTCCGTTCTTTCCTTGTAGGGTTTTCAAT
CGTGGGGTTGAGTAGTGCCACACAGCATAAAATTAGCTTGGTTTCATGCTCCGTTAAGTCATAGCGACTA
ATCGCTAGTTCATTTGCTTTGAAAACAACTAATTCAGACATACATCTCAATTGGTCTAGGTAATTTTAAT
CACTATACCAATTGAGATGGGCTAGTCAATGATAATTACTAGTCCTTTTCCTTTGAGTTGTGGGTATCTG
TAAATTCTGCTAGACCTTTGCTGGAAAACTTGTAAATTCTGCTAGACCCTCTGTAAATTCCGCTAGACCT
TTGTGTGTTTTTTTTGTTTATATTCAAGTGGTTATAATTTATAGAATAAAGAAAGAATAAAAAAAGATAA
AAAGAATAGATCCCAGCCCTGTGTATAACTCACTACTTTAGTCAGTTCCGCAGTATTACAAAAGGATGTC
GCAAACGCTGTTTGCTCCTCTACAAAACAGACCTTAAAACCCTAAAGGCTTAAGTAGCACCCTCGCAAGC
TCGGGCAAATCGCTGAATATTCCTTTTGTCTCCGACCATCAGGCACCTGAGTCGCTGTCTTTTTCGTGAC
ATTCAGTTCGCTGCGCTCACGGCTCTGGCAGTGAATGGGGGTAAATGGCACTACAGGCGCCTTTTATGGA
TTCATGCAAGGAAACTACCCATAATACAAGAAAAGCCCGTCACGGGCTTCTCAGGGCGTTTTATGGCGGG
TCTGCTATGTGGTGCTATCTGACTTTTTGCTGTTCAGCAGTTCCTGCCCTCTGCTTTTCCAGTCTGACCA
CTTCGGCTTATCCCGTGACAGGTCATTCAGACTGGCTAATGCACCCAGTAAGGCAGCGGGCTCATCAACA
GGCTTACCCGTCGTACGGTCAAGAGGACATCCGGGCAAATGCAACGAAAGGCTCAGTCGAAAGACTGGGC
CTTTCGTTGCGCTGCGGAGACTTAGGGACCCTAATACAAGAAAGTTTGTTCATTAGGCACCCCGGGCTTT
ACTCGTAAAGCTTCCGGCGCGTATGTTGTGTCGACCGACCTGCAGGTGCAGTAAGGAGGAAAAAAAAA
[85 nt withheld, positions 1889-1973]
C
[98 nt withheld, positions 1975-2072]
A
[92 nt withheld, positions 2074-2165]
TGGTTCT
[206 nt withheld, positions 2173-2378]
G
[176 nt withheld, positions 2380-2555]
CCAATCGTCTGACCTGCCTCAACCTCCTGTC
[82 nt withheld, positions 2587-2668]
GCTCTGAGGGA
[161 nt withheld, positions 2680-2840]
T
[41 nt withheld, positions 2842-2882]
T
[62 nt withheld, positions 2884-2945]
A
[35 nt withheld, positions 2947-2981]
CCTCCCTCAATCGGTTGAATGTCGCCCTTTTGTCTTTGGCGCTGGTAAACCTTACGAGTTCAGTATCGAC
TGCGATAAGATCAACCTGTTCCGC
[50 nt withheld, positions 3076-3125]
T
[37 nt withheld, positions 3127-3163]
GAAATTTGGAAACTTTTTGCTTACATACCAACCTCCCCAATTTTCCCAAACAGAGGTAATGAAACGTTTG
GTTAAATTAGGTCGCATCTCTGAGGAGTGTGGTTTTGATACCGTATGGTTACTGGAGCATCATTTCACGG
AGTTTGGTTTGCTTGGTAACCCTTATGTCGCTGCTGCATATTTACTTGGCGCGACTAAAAAATTGAATGT
AGGAACTGCCGCTATTGTTCTTCCCACAGCCCATCCAGTACGCCAACTTGAAGATGTGAATTTATTGGAT
CAAATGTCAAAAGGACGATTTCGGTTTGGTATTTGCCGAGGGCTTTACAACAAGGACTTTCGCGTATTCG
GCACAGATATGAATAACAGTCGCGCCTTAGCGGAATGCTGGTACGGGCTGATAAAGAATGGCATGACAGA
GGGATATATGGAAGCTGATAATGAACATATCAAGTTCCATAAGGTAAAAGTAAACCCCGCGGCGTATAGC
AGAGGTGGCGCACCGGTTTATGTGGTGGCTGAATCAGCTTCGACGACTGAGTGGGCTGCTCAATTTGGCC
TACCGATGATATTAAGTTGGATTATAAATACTAACGAAAAGAAAGCACAACTTGAGCTTTATAATGAAGT
GGCTCAAGAATATGGGCACGATATTCATAATATCGACCATTGCTTATCATATATAACATCTGTAGATCAT
GACTCAATTAAAGCGAAAGAGATTTGCCGGAAATTTCTGGGGCATTGGTATGATTCTTATGTGAATGCTA
CGACTATTTTTGATGATTCAGACCAAACAAGAGGTTATGATTTCAATAAAGGGCAGTGGCGTGACTTTGT
ATTAAAAGGACATAAAGATACTAATCGCCGTATTGATTACAGTTACGAAATCAATCCCGTGGGAACGCCG
CAGGAATGTATTGACATAATTCAAAAAGACATTGATGCTACAGGAATATCAAATATTTGTTGTGGATTTG
AAGCTAATGGAACAGTAGACGAAATTATTGCTTCCATGAAGCTCTTCCAGTCTGATGTCATGCCATTTCT
TAAAGAAAAACAACGTTCGCTATTATATTATGGCGGTGGCGGTAGCGGCGGTGGCGGTAGCGGCGGTGGC
GGTAGCGGCGGTGGCGGTAGCAAATTTGGATTGTTCTTCCTTAACTTCATCAATTCAACAACTGTTCAAG
AACAGAGTATAGTTCGCATGCAGGAAATAACGGAGTATGTTGATAAGTTGAATTTTGAACAGATTTTAGT
GTATGAAAATCATTTTTCAGATAATGGTGTTGTCGGCGCTCCTCTGACTGTTTCTGGTTTTCTGCTCGGT
TTAACAGAGAAAATTAAAATTGGTTCATTAAATCACATCATTACAACTCATCATCCTGTCCGCATAGCGG
AGGAAGCTTGCTTATTGGATCAGTTAAGTGAAGGGAGATTTATTTTAGGGTTTAGTGATTGCGAAAAAAA
AGATGAAATGCATTTTTTTAATCGCCCGGTTGAATATCAACAGCAACTATTTGAAGAGTGTTATGAAATC
ATTAACGATGCTTTAACAACAGGCTATTGTAATCCAGATAACGATTTTTATAGCTTCCCTAAAATATCTG
TAAATCCCCATGCTTATACGCCAGGCGGACCTCGGAAATATGTAACAGCAACCAGTCATCATATTGTTGA
GTGGGCGGCCAAAAAAGGTATTCCTCTCATCTTTAAGTGGGATGATTCTAATGATGTTAGATATGAATAT
GCTGAAAGATATAAAGCCGTTGCGGATAAATATGACGTTGACCTATCAGAGATAGACCATCAGTTAATGA
TATTAGTTAACTATAACGAAGATAGTAATAAAGCTAAACAAGAGACGCGTGCATTTATTAGTGATTATGT
TCTTGAAATGCACCCTAATGAAAATTTCGAAAATAAACTTGAAGAAATAATTGCAGAAAACGCTGTCGGA
AATTATACGGAGTGTATAACTGCGGCTAAGTTGGCAATTGAAAAGTGTGGTGCGAAAAGTGTATTGCTGT
CCTTTGAACCAATGAATGATTTGATGAGCCAAAAAAATGTAATCAATATTGTTGATGATAATATTAAGAA
GTACCACACGGAATATACCTAAACGGAGCCAATGTACGCAAAAAACCCCGCTTCAGCGGGGTTTTTTCGC
CAAAAAAAACCCCGCCCTGTCAGGGGCGGGGTTTTTTTTTAGGGCCCTACTGACTGTTATGTGAGGCTGT
TGTCCACGCCCAGCTCTGGGCTGGAGCCACCCACAAAGTCCTCCAGATGCAGCTCGCGAGTTAACAGGGT
TTCCTGAATCGCACGCAGCAGTATTGTGTTACTACGGAGCTGCTCGATCTCGTCGGTGGTGGCGGGCACG
TGGTTCCGTATGAAGTGCGCGCGCACCTCGGTGCGGTCGTCGCGCGCGGCGCCGCTGCTGTCCGGCGCGC
GCAGCACCGCGTCGATGTTGCACGTCAGGCTGAACACCGACGAGAACGTGTCCGCGATGAAAGCACGGTT
GGAGTCAACGACATCCAGCGTGTTGTTGAACAAGAAGTAGACTCTGTTGAGATGAGTGATCAGATAGATC
TTCACGTCAGTACGGGCTTCTGCACCACGGGTGTCTGTAGCCACGACATCGAACTCGAACATGCCGACCA
TAGTGGCGCTCGGGTTGAAGTTGAGGGACAGGACGCCGCTGCTCGGGTGCAGCGTGAAGGCGGACTCACG
CACGCCCTCCAGCGAGGGGTCCACCACCATCGTGTCCAGGTCCATCGTGTACGTTATGTCTAGGCCTTCG
GTATGTGTCGCATGAACAGTGAGTAGTTCCCTGTTGGATGTATCCGTCTCGTAGATGCCGGCGGTGTAGA
TCTCACGCTCGAATACTGGCCGCTTGTCATCGTCGTCCTTGTAGTCTACGAATTTTACCCTCGCTTCCAC
GACAACACCGATAATCTTGCAGTTTCCGTTGATAGGAGTCATAGGCCATGAAGGATTCAGGCCTTTCAGG
TACTTCTGACCGCCATCTATGACCAGTTTCTTGAATGTTGCTTCGTTCGCGTCAGTCAGTTTGGCTACAA
CAAGGCTTCCATTCACTGGCTCCCGTCCAGTATCTACTAACACCATATGACCTTCAGGGATGCTTTGACC
TACAGGTGAGGTCATGGAATCACCTTCAACCTTCAGCCAGAATCCATTGCCTAATAAGTTAACGTCACTG
TCATACCATTCATCAATGTCCTTGATATCGTAGGGTTCACAAGCTTCACACCACGAACGAGCTCTAACCA
TGCTAATCAATGGATATTTCCCTTTGGGCTCAACGTGCCCAACAAATCTAACATTCGAATCAGAGGTGCC
ATTGAGCAGCCAGTCAACACTTACGCCAAGAGCTGACGCAAGTTCTGGTAAAAAGCGTGGTCGCTTAGTT
TTACCGTTTTCGAGCTGCTCTATAGACTGCTGGGTAGTCCCCACCTTTTGAGCAAGTTCAGCCTGGTTAA
GTCCAAGCTGAATTCTTTTGCTTTTTACCCTGCTGCTGATACTCATTTTTTTTTCCTCCTTACTCTAGTA
AAAGTTAAACAAAATTATTTGTAGAGGGAAACCGTTGTGGTCTCCCTGAATATAGATACCGAGCCTTATG
CATGCCCGTAAAGTTATCCAGCAACCACTCATAGACCTAGGGCAGCAGATAGGGACGACGTGGTGTTAGC
TGTGCTCTAGAATCCTCAGCGAGTTTGTAGAAACGCAAAAAGGCCATCCGTCAGGATGGCCTTCTGCTTA
ATTTGATGCCTGGCAGTTTATGGCGGGCGTCCTGCCCGCCACCCTCCGGGCCGTTGCTTCGCAACGTTCA
AATCCGCTCCCGGCGGATTTGTCCTACTCAGGAGAGCGTTCACCGACAAACAACAGATAAAACGAAAGGC
CCAGTCTTTCGACTGAGCCTTTCGTTTTATTTGATGCCTGGCAGTTCCCTACTCTCGCATGGGGAGACCC
CACACTACCATCGGCGCTACGGCGTTTCACTTCTGAGTTCGGCATGGGGTCAGGTGGGACCACCGCGCTA
CTGCCGCCAGGCAAATTCTGTTTTATCAGACCGCTTCTGCGTTCTGATTTAATCTGTATCAGGCTGAAAA
TCTTCTCTCATCCGCCAAAACAGCCATGCCCATGGCGTTTACCAATGCTTAATCAGTGAGGCACCTATCT
CAGCGATCTGTCTATTTCGTTCATCCATAGTTGCCTGACTCCCCGTCGTGTAGATAACTACGATACGGGA
GGGCTTACCATCTGGCCCCAGTGCTGCAATGATACCGCGAGACCCACGCTCACCGGCTCCAGATTTATCA
GCAATAAACCAGCCAGCCGGAAGGGCCGAGCGCAGAAGTGGTCCTGCAACTTTATCCGCCTCCATCCAGT
CTATTAATTGTTGCCGGGAAGCTAGAGTAAGTAGTTCGCCAGTTAATAGTTTGCGCAACGTTGTTGCCAT
TGCTACAGGCATCGTGGTGTCACGCTCGTCGTTTGGTATGGCTTCATTCAGCTCCGGTTCCCAACGATCA
AGGCGAGTTACATGATCCCCCATGTTGTGCAAAAAAGCGGTTAGCTCCTTCGGTCCTCCGATCGTTGTCA
GAAGTAAGTTGGCCGCAGTGTTATCACTCATGGTTATGGCAGCACTGCATAATTCTCTTACTGTCATGCC
ATCCGTAAGATGCTTTTCTGTGACTGGTGAGTACTCAACCAAGTCATTCTGAGAATAGTGTATGCGGCGA
CCGAGTTGCTCTTGCCCGGCGTCAATACGGGATAATACCGCGCCACATAGCAGAACTTTAAAAGTGCTCA
TCATTGGAAAACGTTCTTCGGGGCGAAAACTCTCAAGGATCTTACCGCTGTTGAGATCCAGTTCGATGTA
ACCCACTCGTGCACCCAACTGATCTTCAGCATCTTTTACTTTCACCAGCGTTTCTGGGTGAGCAAAAACA
GGAAGGCAAAATGCCGCAAAAAAGGGAATAAGGGCGACACGGAAATGTTGAATACTCATACTCTTCCTTT
TTCAATATTATTGAAGCATTTATCAGGGTTATTGTCTCATGAGCGGATACATATTTGAATGTATTTAGAA
AAATAAACAAATAGGGGTTCCGCGCACATTTCCCCGAAAAGTGCCACCTGACGTCTAAGAAACCATTATT
ATCATGACATTAACCTATAAAAATAGGCGTATCACGAGGCCCTTAGGCCAAATAGGCCGT
Features (pLannotate 1.2.2; 13 found; start..end, strand, type, name):
      1..951     -  CDS            Rep101: RepA protein needed for replication with the pSC101 origin; rep101
    999..1221    -  rep_origin     pSC101 ori: low-copy replication origin that requires the Rep101 protein
   1723..1758    -  terminator     rrnB T1 terminator (fragment): Escherichia coli rrnB; transcription terminator T1 from the E. coli rrnB gene
   1889..3162    +  CDS            M13 gene III (fragment) (sequence partly withheld): pIII; III; minor coat protein
   3162..4241    +  CDS            luxA (sequence partly withheld): LUXA1_PHOLU - Experimental evidence at protein level: Swiss-Prot protein existence level 1. Light-emitting reaction in luminous bacteria. From Photorhabdus luminescens (Xenorhabdus luminescens).
   4305..5285    +  CDS            LuxB: LuxB luciferase subunit; luxB; from the Photorhabdus luminescens bioluminescence operon
   6056..6076    -  CDS            FLAG (fragment): FLAG® epitope tag, followed by an enterokinase cleavage site
   6092..6694    -  CDS            C2 (fragment): RPC2_BPP22 - Experimental evidence at protein level: Swiss-Prot protein existence level 1. This protein allows the phage to reside inactively in the chromosome of its host bacterium. This lysogenic state is maintained by binding of regulatory protein C2 to the OR and OL operators, preventing transcription of proteins necessary for lytic development. From Salmonella phage P22 (Bacteriophage P22).
   6911..6938    -  terminator     rrnB T2 terminator: transcription terminator T2 from the E. coli rrnB gene
   7030..7116    -  terminator     rrnB T1 terminator: Escherichia coli rrnB; transcription terminator T1 from the E. coli rrnB gene
   7118..7233    -  ncRNA          5S rRNA: Accession: RF00001 - 5S ribosomal RNA
   7332..8192    -  CDS            AmpR: β-lactamase; bla; confers resistance to ampicillin, carbenicillin, and related antibiotics
   8193..8297    -  promoter       AmpR promoter: bla
