[The description below was written by a language model from this plasmid's Addgene catalogue record and pLannotate feature annotations shown in this document.]
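Description:
pAB088c is a low-copy bacterial expression plasmid built on a pSC101 backbone, replicating in E. coli through the pSC101 origin together with the plasmid-encoded Rep101 (RepA) protein it requires. It is selected with ampicillin via a β-lactamase gene driven by its own bla promoter. The sequence record is 8,403 nt, and rrnB T1/T2 terminators insulate the transcription units from one another.

The payload consists of two synthetic cassettes that together form a bacterial two-hybrid-style selection circuit for directed evolution of protein-protein interactions. The first is an operon placed under PlacZ-opt, a lacZ-derived promoter carrying an OR1 operator. It encodes M13 gene III (the minor coat protein pIII, needed for phage infectivity) followed by luxA and luxB, the Photorhabdus luminescens luciferase subunits, so promoter activity gives both phage propagation capacity and a luminescence readout. The second cassette, on the opposite strand under the Ppro1 promoter, expresses a fusion named 434cI-TnTBR3-F3, a 434 cI repressor DNA-binding domain joined to a target fragment. The annotation tool labels this repressor region as a fragment of the P22 C2 repressor, probably a homology-based match rather than the true identity, and also finds a partial FLAG tag at the downstream end. The TnTBR3-F3 portion itself is not annotated, and the record does not define its origin.

The likely logic is that the 434cI fusion binds the OR1 operator and displays the target beside the promoter, so that an interacting partner supplied from elsewhere, presumably linked to an RNA polymerase component, activates gIII and luxAB. This fits use as an accessory plasmid in phage-assisted continuous evolution, in line with the associated work on evolving Bacillus thuringiensis toxins.
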