Addgene plasmid #79213: pAB088c
Purpose: Directed Evolution of Protein-Protein Interactions
Depositing lab: David Liu. Depositing organization: Harvard University. Publication: Continuous evolution of Bacillus thuringiensis toxins overcomes insect resistance. Badran AH, Guzov VM, Huai Q, Kemp MM, Vishwanath P, Kain W, Nance AM, Evdokimov A, Moshiri F, Turner KH, Wang P, Malvar T, Liu DR. Nature. 2016 May 5;533(7601):58-63. doi: 10.1038/nature17938. Epub 2016 Apr 27. PubMed 27120167.
Backbone
  Vector backbone: SC101
  Backbone manufacturer: David Liu Lab
  Backbone size w/o insert (bp): 2992
  Vector type: Bacterial Expression
Growth in bacteria
  Bacterial resistance: Ampicillin, 100 μg/mL
  Growth temperature: 37°C
  Growth strain: NEB Turbo
  Copy number: Low Copy
Gene/Insert
  Gene/Insert name: PlacZ-opt (OR1) gIII, luxAB; Ppro1 434cI-TnTBR3-F3
  Species: Synthetic
  Promoter: PlacZ-opt (OR1); Ppro1
  Cloning method: Ligation Independent Cloning
  Sequencing primers: 5′ n/a; 3′ n/a
Terms and licenses: Academic/Nonprofit Terms; Industry Terms: Not Available to Industry
How to cite: pAB088c was a gift from David Liu (Addgene plasmid # 79213 ; http://n2t.net/addgene:79213 ; RRID:Addgene_79213)
