>Addgene plasmid #79213 | pAB088c | addgene partial sequence | sequence record 151287 | pCL52_2-F 5'-GCTTCTCAGGGCGTTTTATG-3'
GTGACAGGTCATTCAGACTGGCTAATGCACCCAGTAAGGCAGCGGGCTCATCAACAGGCTTACCCGTCGT
ACGGTCAAGAGGACATCCGGGCAAATGCAACGAAAGGCTCAGTCGAAAGACTGGGCCTTTCGTTGCGCTG
CGGAGACTTAGGGACCCTAATACAAGAAAGTTTGTTCATTAGGCACCCCGGGCTTTACTCGTAAAGCTTC
CGGCGCGTATGTTGTGTCGACCGACCTGCAGGTGCAGTAAGGAGGAAAAAAAAA
[85 nt withheld, positions 265-349]
C
[98 nt withheld, positions 351-448]
A
[92 nt withheld, positions 450-541]
TGGTTCT
[37 nt withheld, positions 549-585]
