>Addgene plasmid #79213 | pAB088c | addgene partial sequence | sequence record 151288 | Amp-F 5'-AAGCCCTCCCGTATCGTAGT-3'
CGCTGAGATAGGTGCCTCACTGATTAAGCATTGGTAAACGCCATGGGCATGGCTGTTTTGGCGGATGAGA
GAAGATTTTCAGCCTGATACAGATTAAATCAGAACGCAGAAGCGGTCTGATAAAACAGAATTTGCCTGGC
GGCAGTAGCGCGGTGGTCCCACCTGACCCCATGCCGAACTCAGAAGTGAAACGCCGTAGCGCCGATGGTA
GTGTGGGGTCTCCCCATGCGAGAGTAGGGAACTGCCAGGCATCAAATAAAACGAAAGGCTCAGTCGAAAG
ACTGGGCCTTTCGTTTTATCTGTTGTTTGTCGGTGAACGCTCTCCTGAGTAGGACAAATCCGCCGGGAGC
GGATTTGAACGTTGCGAAGCAACGGCCCGGAGGGTGGCGG
