>Addgene plasmid #79213 | pAB088c | addgene partial sequence | sequence record 153945 | LuxB-F 5'-gtcctttgaaccaatgaatg-3'
CAGGGGCGGGGTTTTTTTTTAGGGCCCTACTGACTGTTATGTGAGGCTGTTGTCCACGCCCAGCTCTGGG
CTGGAGCCACCCACAAAGTCCTCCAGATGCAGCTCGCGAGTTAACAGGGTTTCCTGAATCGCACGCAGCA
GTATTGTGTTACTACGGAGCTGCTCGATCTCGTCGGTGGTGGCGGGCACGTGGTTCCGTATGAAGTGCGC
GCGCACCTCGGTGCGGTCGTCGCGCGCGGCGCCGCTGCTGTCCGGCGCGCGCAGCACCGCGTCGATGTTG
CACGTCAGGCTGAACACCGACGAGAACGTGTCCGCGATGAAAGCACGGTTGGAGTCAACGACATCCAGCG
TGTTGTTGAACAAGAAGTAGACTCTGTTGAGATGAGTGATCAGATAGATCTTCACGTCAGTACGGGCTTC
TGCACCACGGGTGTCTGTAGCCACGACATCGAACTCGAACATGCCGACCATAGTGGCGCTCGGGTTGAAG
TTGAGGGACAGGACGCCGCTGCTCGGGTGCAGCGTGAAGGCGGACTCACGCACGCCCTCCAGCGAGGGGT
CCACCACCATCGTGTCCAGGTCCATCGTGTACGTTATGTCTAGGCCTTCGGTATGTGTCGCATGA
